Addgene plasmid #221777: pCMV:: GFP11x7-P2A-NES-FKBP-iLID-LRP6c(△1-64)
Purpose: Expresses GFP11x7-P2A-NES-FKBP-iLID-LRP6c(△1-64) component in mammalian cells
Depositing lab: Dongmin Lee. Depositing organization: Korea University Medical Center. Publication: A rationally designed optochemogenetic switch for activating canonical Wnt signaling. Lee S, Cui M, Lee D, Han K, Sun W, Lee D. iScience. 2023 Feb 19;26(3):106233. doi: 10.1016/j.isci.2023.106233. eCollection 2023 Mar 17. PubMed 36915690.
Backbone
  Vector backbone: pSyc181 P2A
  Vector type: Mammalian Expression
Growth in bacteria
  Bacterial resistance: Ampicillin, 100 μg/mL
  Growth temperature: 37°C
  Growth strain: DH5alpha
  Copy number: High Copy
Gene/Insert
  Gene/Insert name: pCMV:: GFP11x7-P2A-NES-FKBP-iLID-LRP6c(△1-64)
  Species: Synthetic
  Insert size (bp): 1778
  Promoter: CMV promoter
  Cloning method: Restriction Enzyme; 5′ cloning site HindIII (not destroyed); 3′ cloning site NheI (not destroyed)
  Sequencing primers: 5′ GGAGCAAGCTTatgcgtgaccacatg
Terms and licenses: Academic/Nonprofit Terms; Industry Terms: Not Available to Industry
How to cite: pCMV:: GFP11x7-P2A-NES-FKBP-iLID-LRP6c(△1-64) was a gift from Dongmin Lee (Addgene plasmid # 221777 ; http://n2t.net/addgene:221777 ; RRID:Addgene_221777)
