[The description below was written by a language model from this plasmid's Addgene catalogue record and pLannotate feature annotations shown in this document.]
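Description:
pCMV:: GFP11x7-P2A-NES-FKBP-iLID-LRP6c(△1-64) is a 5.8 kb mammalian expression plasmid built on the pSyc181 P2A backbone. It is maintained in E. coli through a high-copy ColE1/pUC-type origin and selected with ampicillin via the β-lactamase gene. An f1 phage origin and remnants of a lac/lacZα cloning region, flanked by T3 and T7 promoters, are also present. No mammalian selection marker is annotated, which suggests transient transfection.

The synthetic insert of about 1.8 kb, cloned between HindIII and NheI, is driven by a CMV promoter that the feature table identifies as the simian cytomegalovirus IE94 enhancer/promoter. An SV40 polyadenylation signal lies downstream, although it is annotated on the reverse strand.

The open reading frame begins with seven tandem copies of the GFP11 β-strand, which become fluorescent only when complemented by a separately supplied GFP(1-10) fragment. A P2A ribosome-skipping peptide separates this reporter from the functional fusion, so the two are made from one transcript as separate polypeptides. The second product carries a nuclear export signal to keep it cytoplasmic. It also contains human FKBP12, which is a rapamycin-type chemical dimerization domain, and iLID, a LOV2-based module that binds its SspB partner under blue light. The annotation software labels the iLID region as miniSOG, presumably because both are LOV-domain derivatives. The last element is a truncated intracellular domain of the Wnt co-receptor LRP6 lacking its first 64 residues.

According to the associated publication title, the plasmid is one component of an optochemogenetic switch for activating canonical Wnt signaling. The light- and chemical-responsive domains presumably control the recruitment or clustering of the LRP6 cytoplasmic tail. The partner constructs are not described in this record.
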