Features (pLannotate 1.2.2; 17 found; start..end, strand, type, name):
      1..978     +  promoter       CMV IE94 promoter: enhancer/promoter region of simian cytomegalovirus major immediate early transcription unit IE94
   1015..1440    +  CDS            GFP11x7: seven tandem copies of the 11th β-strand of superfolder GFP each GFP11 associates with GFP(1-10), consisting of the first 10 β-strands, to reconstitute fluorescent GFP (Kamiyama et al., 2016)
   1540..1863    +  CDS            FKBP1A: FKB1A_HUMAN - Also known as FKBP1, FKBP12. Experimental evidence at protein level: Swiss-Prot protein existence level 1. Keeps in an inactive conformation TGFBR1, the TGF-beta type I serine/threonine kinase receptor, preventing TGF-beta receptor activation in absence of ligand. Recruits SMAD7 to ACVR1B which prevents the association of SMAD2 and SMAD3 with the activin receptor complex, thereby blocking the activin signal. May modulate the RYR1 calcium channel activity. PPIases accelerate the folding of proteins. It catalyzes the cis-trans isomerization of proline imidic peptide bonds in oligop
   1909..2226    +  CDS            miniSOG: miniSOG is a basic (constitutively fluorescent) cyan fluorescent protein published in 2011, derived from Arabidopsis thaliana. It requires the cofactor flavin for fluorescence.
   2326..2787    +  CDS            LRP6 (fragment): LRP6_HUMAN - Experimental evidence at protein level: Swiss-Prot protein existence level 1. Component of the Wnt-Fzd-LRP5-LRP6 complex that triggers beta-catenin signaling through inducing aggregation of receptor-ligand complexes into ribosome-sized signalsomes. Cell-surface coreceptor of Wnt/beta-catenin signaling, which plays a pivotal role in bone formation. The Wnt-induced Fzd/LRP6 coreceptor complex recruits DVL1 polymers to the plasma membrane which, in turn, recruits the AXIN1/GSK3B-complex to the cell surface promoting the formation of signalsomes and inhibiting AXIN1/GSK3-mediated phos
   2800..2818    -  promoter       T7 promoter: promoter for bacteriophage T7 RNA polymerase
   2823..2957    -  polyA_signal   SV40 poly(A) signal: SV40 polyadenylation signal
   3070..3088    -  promoter       T3 promoter: promoter for bacteriophage T3 RNA polymerase
   3133..3149    -  protein_bind   lac operator: The lac repressor binds to the lac operator to inhibit transcription in E. coli. This inhibition can be relieved by adding lactose or isopropyl-β-D-thiogalactopyranoside (IPTG). lac repressor encoded by lacI
   3157..3187    -  promoter       lac promoter: promoter for the E. coli lac operon
   3202..3223    -  protein_bind   CAP binding site: CAP binding activates transcription in the presence of cAMP. E. coli catabolite activator protein
   3236..3328    -  CDS            lacI (fragment): lac repressor; lacI; The lac repressor binds to the lac operator to inhibit transcription in E. coli. This inhibition can be relieved by adding lactose or isopropyl-β-D-thiogalactopyranoside (IPTG).
   3510..4098    -  rep_origin     ori: high-copy-number ColE1/pMB1/pBR322/pUC origin of replication
   4269..5129    -  CDS            AmpR: β-lactamase; bla; confers resistance to ampicillin, carbenicillin, and related antibiotics
   5130..5234    -  promoter       AmpR promoter: bla
   5287..5715    -  rep_origin     f1 ori (sequence partly withheld): f1 bacteriophage origin of replication; arrow indicates direction of (+) strand synthesis
   5720..5786    -  CDS            lacZα (fragment): LacZα fragment of β-galactosidase; lacZ fragment
>Addgene plasmid #221777 | pCMV:: GFP11x7-P2A-NES-FKBP-iLID-LRP6c(△1-64) | addgene full sequence | sequence record 436960 | Addgene NGS Result
GCCAATTCAATATGGCGTATATGGACTCATGCCAATTCAATATGGTGGATCTGGACCTGTGCCAATTCAA
TATGGCGTATATGGACTCGTGCCAATTCAATATGGTGGATCTGGACCCCAGCCAATTCAATATGGCGGAC
TTGGCACCATGCCAATTCAATATGGCGGACCTGGCACTGTGCCAACTGGGGAGGGGTCTACTTGGCACGG
TGCCAAGTTTGAGGAGGGGTCTTGGCCCTGTGCCAAGTCCGCCATATTGAATTGGCATGGTGCCAATAAT
GGCGGCCATATTGGCTATATGCCAGGATCAATATATAGGCAATATCCAATATGGCCCTATGCCAATATGG
CTATTGGCCAGGTTCAATACTATGTATTGGCCCTATGCCATATAGTATTCCATATATGGGTTTTCCTATT
GACGTAGATAGCCCCTCCCAATGGGCGGTCCCATATACCATATATGGGGCTTCCTAATACCGCCCATAGC
CACTCCCCCATTGACGTCAATGGTCTCTATATATGGTCTTTCCTATTGACGTCATATGGGCGGTCCTATT
GACGTATATGGCGCCTCCCCCATTGACGTCAATTACGGTAAATGGCCCGCCTGGCTCAATGCCCATTGAC
GTCAATAGGACCACCCACCATTGACGTCAATGGGATGGCTCATTGCCCATTCATATCCGTTCTCACGCCC
CCTATTGACGTCAATGACGGTAAATGGCCCACTTGGCAGTACATCAATATCTATTAATAGTAACTTGGCA
AGTACATTACTATTGGAAGTACGCCAGGGTACATTGGCAGTACTCCCATTGACGTCAATGGCGGTAAATG
GCCCGCGATGGCTGCCAAGTACATCCCCATTGACGTCAATGGGGAGGGGCAATGACGCAAATGGGCGTTC
CATTGACGTAAATGGGCGGTAGGCGTGCCTAATGGGAGGTCTATATAAGCAATGCTCGTTTAGGGAACCG
CCATTCTGCCTGGGGACGTCGGAGCAAGCTTATGCGTGACCACATGGTCCTTCATGAGTATGTAAATGCT
GCTGGGATTACAGGTGGCTCTGGAGGTAGAGATCATATGGTTCTCCACGAATACGTTAACGCCGCAGGCA
TCACTGGCGGTAGTGGAGGACGCGACCATATGGTACTACATGAATATGTCAATGCAGCCGGAATAACCGG
AGGGTCCGGAGGCCGGGATCACATGGTGCTGCATGAGTATGTGAACGCGGCGGGTATAACTGGTGGGTCG
GGCGGACGAGACCATATGGTGCTTCACGAATACGTAAACGCAGCTGGCATTACTGGCGGATCAGGTGGCA
GGGATCACATGGTACTCCATGAGTACGTGAACGCTGCTGGAATCACAGGCGGTAGCGGCGGTCGGGACCA
TATGGTCCTGCACGAATATGTCAATGCTGCCGGTATCACCGGAAGCGGAGCTACTAACTTCAGCCTGCTG
AAGCAGGCTGGAGACGTGGAGGAGAACCCTGGACCTCTTCAACTTCCTCCTCTTGAACGTCTTACTCTCA
TGGGAGTGCAGGTGGAAACCATCTCCCCAGGAGACGGGCGCACCTTCCCCAAGCGCGGCCAGACCTGCGT
GGTGCACTACACCGGGATGCTTGAAGATGGAAAGAAATTTGATTCCTCCCGGGACAGAAACAAGCCCTTT
AAGTTTATGCTAGGCAAGCAGGAGGTGATCCGAGGCTGGGAAGAAGGGGTTGCCCAGATGAGTGTGGGTC
AGAGAGCCAAACTGACTATATCTCCAGATTATGCCTATGGTGCCACTGGGCACCCAGGCATCATCCCACC
ACATGCCACTCTCGTCTTCGATGTGGAGCTTCTAAAACTGGAAGGCAGCGGCGAGCTCATGGAGTTTCTG
GCAACCACACTGGAACGGATCGAGAAAAATTTCGTGATTACTGATCCGAGACTGCCTGACAACCCAATCA
TTTTTGCGAGCGATTCCTTCCTGCAACTGACAGAATATTCTCGGGAAGAGATCCTGGGGCGCAATTGCCG
TTTTCTGCAAGGACCCGAGACAGACCGTGCCACTGTTCGGAAAATCAGAGATGCTATTGACAACCAGACT
GAAGTGACCGTTCAGCTGATCAATTATACCAAGAGCGGCAAGAAGTTCTGGAACGTGTTCCACCTGCAAC
CGATGCGCGATTATAAGGGCGACGTCCAGTACTTCATTGGCGTGCAGCTGGATGGCACCGAACGTCTTCA
TGGCGCCGCTGAGCGTGAGGCGGTCTGCCTGATCAAAAAGACAGCCTTTCAGATTGCTGAGGCAGCGAAC
GACGAAAATTACTTTTATGACCGAGCCCATGTTACAGGAGCATCATCAAGTAGTTCTTCAAGCACCAAAG
GCACTTACTTCCCTGCAATTTTGAACCCTCCACCATCCCCAGCCACAGAGCGATCACATTACACTATGGA
ATTTGGATATTCTTCAAACAGTCCTTCCACTCATAGGTCATACAGCTACAGGCCATATAGCTACCGGCAC
TTTGCACCCCCCACCACACCCTGCAGCACAGATGTTTGTGACAGTGACTATGCTCCTAGTCGGAGAATGA
CCTCAGTGGCAACAGCCAAGGGCTATACCAGTGACTTGAACTATGATTCAGAACCTGTGCCCCCACCTCC
CACACCCCGAAGCCAATACTTGTCAGCAGAGGAGAACTATGAAAGCTGCCCACCTTCTCCATACACAGAG
AGGAGCTATTCTCATCACCTCTACCCACCGCCACCCTCTCCCTGTACAGACTCCTCCTAGGCTAGCCTCC
CTATAGTGAGTCGTATTACGTAGATCCAGACATGATAAGATACATTGATGAGTTTGGACAAACCACAACT
AGAATGCAGTGAAAAAAATGCTTTATTTGTGAAATTTGTGATGCTATTGCTTTATTTGTAACCATTATAA
GCTGCAATAAACAAGTTAACAACAACAATTGCATTCATTTTATGTTTCAGGTTCAGGGGGAGGTGTGGGA
GGTTTTTTAATTCGCGTCCGCGGCGCCAATGCATTGGGCCCGGTACCCAGCTTTTGTTCCCTTTAGTGAG
GGTTAATTGCGCGCTTGGCGTAATCATGGTCATAGCTGTTTCCTGTGTGAAATTGTTATCCGCTCACAAT
TCCACACAACATACGAGCCGGGAGCATAAAGTGTAAAGCCTGGGGTGCCTAATGAGTGAGCTAACTCACA
TTAATTGCGTTGCGCTCACTGCCCGCTTTCCAGTCGGGAAACCTGTCGTGCCAGCTGCATTAATGAATCG
GCCAACGCGCGGGGAGAGGCGGTTTGCGTATTGGGCGCTCTTCCGCTTCCTCGCTCACTGACTCGCTGCG
CTCGGTCGTTCGGCTGCGGGAGCGGTATCAGCTCACTCAAAGGCGGTAATACGGTTATCCACAGAATCAG
GGGATAACGCAGGAAAGAACATGTGAGCAAAAGGCCAGCAAAAGGCCAGGAACCGTAAAAAGGCCGCGTT
GCTGGCGTTTTTCCATAGGCTCCGCCCCCCTGACGAGCATCACAAAAATCGACGCTCAAGTCAGAGGTGG
CGAAACCCGACAGGACTATAAAGATACCAGGCGTTTCCCCCTGGAAGCTCCCTCGTGCGCTCTCCTGTTC
CGACCCTGCCGCTTACCGGATACCTGTCCGCCTTTCTCCCTTCGGGAAGCGTGGCGCTTTCTCATAGCTC
ACGCTGTAGGTATCTCAGTTCGGTGTAGGTCGTTCGCTCCAAGCTGGGCTGTGTGCACGAACCCCCCGTT
CAGCCCGACCGCTGCGCCTTATCCGGTAACTATCGTCTTGAGTCCAACCCGGTAAGACACGACTTATCGC
CACTGGCAGCAGCCACTGGTAACAGGATTAGCAGAGCGAGGTATGTAGGCGGTGCTACAGAGTTCTTGAA
GTGGTGGCCTAACTACGGCTACACTAGAAGAACAGTATTTGGTATCTGCGCTCTGCTGAAGCCAGTTACC
TTCGGAAAAAGAGTTGGTAGCTCTTGATCCGGCAAACAAACCACCGCTGGTAGCGGTGGTTTTTTTGTTT
GCAAGCAGCAGATTATGCGCAGAAAAAAAGGATCTCAAGAAGATCCTTTGATCTTTTCTACGGGGTCTGA
CGCTCAGTGGAACGAAAACTCACGTTAAGGGATTTTGGTCATGAGATTATCAAAAAGGATCTTCACCTAG
ATCCTTTTAAATTAAAAATGAAGTTTTAAATCAATCTAAAGTATATATGAGTAAACTTGGTCTGACAGTT
ACCAATGCTTAATCAGTGAGGCACCTATCTCAGCGATCTGTCTATTTCGTTCATCCATAGTTGCCTGACT
CCCCGTCGTGTAGATAACTACGATACGGGAGGGCTTACCATCTGGCCCCAGTGCTGCAATGATACCGCGA
GACCCACGCTCACCGGCTCCAGATTTATCAGCAATAAACCAGCCAGCCGGAAGGGCCGAGCGCAGAAGTG
GTCCTGCAACTTTATCCGCCTCCATCCAGTCTATTAATTGTTGCCGGGAAGCTAGAGTAAGTAGTTCGCC
AGTTAATAGTTTGCGCAACGTTGTTGCCATTGCTACAGGCATCGTGGTGTCACGCTCGTCGTTTGGTATG
GCTTCATTCAGCTCCGGTTCCCAACGATCAAGGCGAGTTACATGATCCCCCATGTTGTACAAAAAAGCGG
TTAGCTCCTTCGGTCCTCCGATCGTTGTCAGAAGTAAGTTGGCCGCAGTGTTATCACTCATGGTTATGGC
AGCACTGCATAATTCTCTTACTGTCATGCCATCCGTAAGATGCTTTTCTGTGACTGGTGAGTACTCAACC
AAGTCATTCTGAGAATAGTGTATGCGGCGACCGAGTTGCTCTTGCCCGGCGTCAATACGGGATAATACCG
CGCCACATAGCAGAACTTTAAAAGTGCTCATCATTGGAAAACGTTCTTCGGGGCGAAAACTCTCAAGGAT
CTTACCGCTGTTGAGATCCAGTTCGATGTAACCCACTCGTGCACCCAACTGATCTTCAGCATCTTTTACT
TTCACCAGCGTTTCTGGGTGAGCAAAAACAGGAAGGCAAAATGCCGCAAAAAAGGGAATAAGGGCGACAC
GGAAATGTTGAATACTCATACTCTTCCTTTTTCAATATTATTGAAGCATTTATCAGGGTTATTGTCTCAT
GAGCGGATACATATTTGAATGTATTTAGAAAAATAAACAAATAGGGGTTCCGCGCACATTTCCCCGAAAA
GTGCCACCTAAATTGTAAGCGTTAATATTTTGTTAAAATTCGCGTTAAATTTTTGTTAAATCAGCTCATT
TTTTAACCAATAGGCCGAAATCGGCAAAATCCCTTATAAATCAAAAGAATAGACCGAGATAGGGT
[37 nt withheld, positions 5386-5422]
AAAGAACGTGGACTCCAACGTCAAAGG
[49 nt withheld, positions 5450-5498]
T
[91 nt withheld, positions 5500-5590]
G
[124 nt withheld, positions 5592-5715]
CCCATTCGCCATTCAGGCTGCGCAACTGTTGGGAAGGGCGATCGGTGCGGGCCTCTTCGCTATTACGCCA
GTCGACA
